Addgene plasmid #18819: pDH3-PA-GFP
Depositing lab: Wei-Lih Lee. Depositing organization: University of Massachusetts, Amherst. Publication: Photoactivatable GFP tagging cassettes for protein-tracking studies in the budding yeast Saccharomyces cerevisiae. Vorvis C, Markus SM, Lee WL. Yeast. 2008 Sep;25(9):651-9. 10.1002/yea.1611 PubMed 18727145.
Backbone
  Vector backbone: pDH3
  Backbone size w/o insert (bp): 3917
  Vector type: Yeast tagging
  Selectable markers: Gentamicin
Growth in bacteria
  Bacterial resistance: Ampicillin, 100 μg/mL
  Growth temperature: 37°C
  Growth strain: DH5alpha
  Copy number: Unknown
Gene/Insert
  Gene/Insert name: Photoactivatable Green Fluorescent Protein (alt names: PA-GFP; Photoactivatable GFP)
  Species: Aequorea victoria
  Insert size (bp): 720
  Cloning method: Restriction Enzyme; 5′ cloning site BamHI (not destroyed); 3′ cloning site BglII (not destroyed)
  Sequencing primers: 5′ GTGACACTATAGAACGCG
Resource information
  A portion of this plasmid was derived from a plasmid made by: Patricia Wadsworth, University of Massachusetts Amherst (pIREShyg-PA-GFP-alpha Tubulin)
Terms and licenses: Academic/Nonprofit Terms; Industry Terms: Not Available to Industry
Depositor comments: U.S. Tulu, et al. (2003). "Peripheral, Non-Centrosome-Associated Microtubules Contribute to Spindle Formation in Centrosome-Containing Cells" Curr Biol 13: 1894-99.
How to cite: pDH3-PA-GFP was a gift from Wei-Lih Lee (Addgene plasmid # 18819 ; http://n2t.net/addgene:18819 ; RRID:Addgene_18819)
