[The description below was written by a language model from this plasmid's Addgene catalogue record and pLannotate feature annotations shown in this document.]
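Description:
pDH3-PA-GFP is a yeast tagging plasmid built on the pDH3 backbone. It serves as a source of a photoactivatable GFP cassette for protein-tracking studies in the budding yeast Saccharomyces cerevisiae. The plasmid is propagated in E. coli through a high-copy ColE1/pUC-type origin, with selection by ampicillin via the β-lactamase gene and its own promoter. No yeast origin of replication or centromere is annotated. This fits a template plasmid whose cassette is meant to be integrated into the genome rather than maintained episomally, although the record does not describe the integration strategy.

The payload is an approximately 720 bp PA-GFP coding sequence, an Aequorea victoria GFP variant that fluoresces only weakly until it is activated by light. It was cloned between BamHI and BglII sites, both of which are retained, and was derived from a mammalian PA-GFP–α-tubulin expression plasmid. No promoter is annotated directly upstream of PA-GFP, as expected for a tag designed to be fused in frame to a target gene and expressed under that gene's own regulation. Immediately downstream lies the kanMX module, the yeast dominant marker. The catalogue lists the yeast selection as gentamicin, which most likely refers to G418 (geneticin), the drug normally used with kanMX.

SP6 and T7 promoters flank the PA-GFP–kanMX region, and short lacI, rop and bom fragments are remnants of the backbone with no evident function. The annotated sequence of 4,637 nt matches the sum of the stated backbone and insert sizes. Tagging a protein with this cassette lets a selected subpopulation of molecules be photoactivated and followed over time in living yeast cells.
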