Features (pLannotate 1.2.2; 10 found; start..end, strand, type, name):
     49..765     +  CDS            PA-GFP: PA-GFP is a photoactivatable green fluorescent protein published in 2002, derived from Aequorea victoria.
    814..2170    +  gene           kanMX: yeast selectable marker conferring kanamycin resistance (Wach et al., 1994)
   2275..2293    -  promoter       T7 promoter: promoter for bacteriophage T7 RNA polymerase
   2315..2368    -  CDS            lacI (fragment): lac repressor; lacI; The lac repressor binds to the lac operator to inhibit transcription in E. coli. This inhibition can be relieved by adding lactose or isopropyl-β-D-thiogalactopyranoside (IPTG).
   2551..3139    -  rep_origin     ori: high-copy-number ColE1/pMB1/pBR322/pUC origin of replication
   3310..4170    -  CDS            AmpR: β-lactamase; bla; confers resistance to ampicillin, carbenicillin, and related antibiotics
   4171..4275    -  promoter       AmpR promoter: bla
   4370..4405    +  CDS            rop (fragment): Rop protein, which maintains plasmids at low copy number; rop
   4507..4558    +  misc_feature   bom (fragment): basis of mobility region from pBR322
   4621..2       +  promoter       SP6 promoter (across the origin): promoter for bacteriophage SP6 RNA polymerase
>Addgene plasmid #18819 | pDH3-PA-GFP | depositor full sequence | sequence record 8860 | Author sequence
GAACGCGGCCGCCAGCTGAAGCTTCGTACGCTGCAGGTCGACGGATCCATGGTGAGCAAGGGCGAGGAGC
TGTTCACCGGGGTGGTGCCCATCCTGGTCGAGCTGGACGGCGACGTAAACGGCCACAAGTTCAGCGTGTC
CGGCGAGGGCGAGGGCGATGCCACCTACGGCAAGCTGACCCTGAAGTTCATCTGCACCACCGGCAAGCTG
CCCGTGCCCTGGCCCACCCTCGTGACCACCTTCAGCTACGGCGTGCAGTGCTTCAGCCGCTACCCCGACC
ACATGAAGCAGCACGACTTCTTCAAGTCCGCCATGCCCGAAGGCTACGTCCAGGAGCGCACCATCTTCTT
CAAGGACGACGGCAACTACAAGACCCGCGCCGAGGTGAAGTTCGAGGGCGACACCCTGGTGAACCGCATC
GAGCTGAAGGGCATCGACTTCAAGGAGGACGGCAACATCCTGGGGCACAAGCTGGAGTACAACTACAACA
GCCACAACGTCTATATCATGGCCGACAAGCAGAAGAACGGCATCAAGGCCAACTTCAAGATCCGCCACAA
CATCGAGGACGGCAGCGTGCAGCTCGCCGACCACTACCAGCAGAACACCCCCATCGGCGACGGCCCCGTG
CTGCTGCCCGACAACCACTACCTGAGCCACCAGTCCGCCCTGAGCAAAGACCCCAACGAGAAGCGCGATC
ACATGGTCCTGCTGGAGTTCGTGACCGCCGCCGGGATCACTCTCGGCATGGACGAGCTGTACAAGTAGAG
ATCTGTTTAGCTTGCCTCGTCCCCGCCGGGTCACCCGGCCAGCGACATGGAGGCCCAGAATACCCTCCTT
GACAGTCTTGACGTGCGCAGCTCAGGGGCATGATGTGACTGTCGCCCGTACATTTAGCCCATACATCCCC
ATGTATAATCATTTGCATCCATACATTTTGATGGCCGCACGGCGCGAAGCAAAAATTACGGCTCCTCGCT
GCAGACCTGCGAGCAGGGAAACGCTCCCCTCACAGACGCGTTGAATTGTCCCCACGCCGCGCCCCTGTAG
AGAAATATAAAAGGTTAGGATTTGCCACTGAGGTTCTTCTTTCATATACTTCCTTTTAAAATCTTGCTAG
GATACAGTTCTCACATCACATCCGAACATAAACAACCATGGGTAAGGAAAAGACTCACGTTTCGAGGCCG
CGATTAAATTCCAACATGGATGCTGATTTATATGGGTATAAATGGGCTCGCGATAATGTCGGGCAATCAG
GTGCGACAATCTATCGATTGTATGGGAAGCCCGATGCGCCAGAGTTGTTTCTGAAACATGGCAAAGGTAG
CGTTGCCAATGATGTTACAGATGAGATGGTCAGACTAAACTGGCTGACGGAATTTATGCCTCTTCCGACC
ATCAAGCATTTTATCCGTACTCCTGATGATGCATGGTTACTCACCACTGCGATCCCCGGCAAAACAGCAT
TCCAGGTATTAGAAGAATATCCTGATTCAGGTGAAAATATTGTTGATGCGCTGGCAGTGTTCCTGCGCCG
GTTGCATTCGATTCCTGTTTGTAATTGTCCTTTTAACAGCGATCGCGTATTTCGTCTCGCTCAGGCGCAA
TCACGAATGAATAACGGTTTGGTTGATGCGAGTGATTTTGATGACGAGCGTAATGGCTGGCCTGTTGAAC
AAGTCTGGAAAGAAATGCATAAGCTTTTGCCATTCTCACCGGATTCAGTCGTCACTCATGGTGATTTCTC
ACTTGATAACCTTATTTTTGACGAGGGGAAATTAATAGGTTGTATTGATGTTGGACGAGTCGGAATCGCA
GACCGATACCAGGATCTTGCCATCCTATGGAACTGCCTCGGTGAGTTTTCTCCTTCATTACAGAAACGGC
TTTTTCAAAAATATGGTATTGATAATCCTGATATGAATAAATTGCAGTTTCATTTGATGCTCGATGAGTT
TTTCTAATCAGTACTGACAATAAAAAGATTCTTGTTTTCAAGAACTTGTCATTTGTATAGTTTTTTTATA
TTGTAGTTGTTCTATTTTAATCAAATGTTAGCGTGATTTATATTTTTTTTCGCCTCGACATCATCTGCCC
AGATGCGAAGTTAAGTGCGCAGAAAGTAATATCATGCGTCAATCGTATGTGAATGCTGGTCGCTATACTG
CTGTCGATTCGATACTAACGCCGCCATCCAGTTTAAACGAGCTCGAATTCATCGATGATATCAGATCCAC
TAGTGGCCTATGCGGCCGCGGATCTGCCGGTCTCCCTATAGTGAGTCGTATTAATTTCGATAAGCCAGGT
TAACCTGCATTAATGAATCGGCCAACGCGCGGGGAGAGGCGGTTTGCGTATTGGGCGCTCTTCCGCTTCC
TCGCTCACTGACTCGCTGCGCTCGGTCGTTCGGCTGCGGCGAGCGGTATCAGCTCACTCAAAGGCGGTAA
TACGGTTATCCACAGAATCAGGGGATAACGCAGGAAAGAACATGTGAGCAAAAGGCCAGCAAAAGGCCAG
GAACCGTAAAAAGGCCGCGTTGCTGGCGTTTTTCCATAGGCTCCGCCCCCCTGACGAGCATCACAAAAAT
CGACGCTCAAGTCAGAGGTGGCGAAACCCGACAGGACTATAAAGATACCAGGCGTTTCCCCCTGGAAGCT
CCCTCGTGCGCTCTCCTGTTCCGACCCTGCCGCTTACCGGATACCTGTCCGCCTTTCTCCCTTCGGGAAG
CGTGGCGCTTTCTCAATGCTCACGCTGTAGGTATCTCAGTTCGGTGTAGGTCGTTCGCTCCAAGCTGGGC
TGTGTGCACGAACCCCCCGTTCAGCCCGACCGCTGCGCCTTATCCGGTAACTATCGTCTTGAGTCCAACC
CGGTAAGACACGACTTATCGCCACTGGCAGCAGCCACTGGTAACAGGATTAGCAGAGCGAGGTATGTAGG
CGGTGCTACAGAGTTCTTGAAGTGGTGGCCTAACTACGGCTACACTAGAAGGACAGTATTTGGTATCTGC
GCTCTGCTGAAGCCAGTTACCTTCGGAAAAAGAGTTGGTAGCTCTTGATCCGGCAAACAAACCACCGCTG
GTAGCGGTGGTTTTTTTGTTTGCAAGCAGCAGATTACGCGCAGAAAAAAAGGATCTCAAGAAGATCCTTT
GATCTTTTCTACGGGGTCTGACGCTCAGTGGAACGAAAACTCACGTTAAGGGATTTTGGTCATGAGATTA
TCAAAAAGGATCTTCACCTAGATCCTTTTAAATTAAAAATGAAGTTTTAAATCAATCTAAAGTATATATG
AGTAAACTTGGTCTGACAGTTACCAATGCTTAATCAGTGAGGCACCTATCTCAGCGATCTGTCTATTTCG
TTCATCCATAGTTGCCTGACTCCCCGTCGTGTAGATAACTACGATACGGGAGGGCTTACCATCTGGCCCC
AGTGCTGCAATGATACCGCGAGACCCACGCTCACCGGCTCCAGATTTATCAGCAATAAACCAGCCAGCCG
GAAGGGCCGAGCGCAGAAGTGGTCCTGCAACTTTATCCGCCTCCATCCAGTCTATTAATTGTTGCCGGGA
AGCTAGAGTAAGTAGTTCGCCAGTTAATAGTTTGCGCAACGTTGTTGCCATTGCTACAGGCATCGTGGTG
TCACGCTCGTCGTTTGGTATGGCTTCATTCAGCTCCGGTTCCCAACGATCAAGGCGAGTTACATGATCCC
CCATGTTGTGCAAAAAAGCGGTTAGCTCCTTCGGTCCTCCGATCGTTGTCAGAAGTAAGTTGGCCGCAGT
GTTATCACTCATGGTTATGGCAGCACTGCATAATTCTCTTACTGTCATGCCATCCGTAAGATGCTTTTCT
GTGACTGGTGAGTACTCAACCAAGTCATTCTGAGAATAGTGTATGCGGCGACCGAGTTGCTCTTGCCCGG
CGTCAATACGGGATAATACCGCGCCACATAGCAGAACTTTAAAAGTGCTCATCATTGGAAAACGTTCTTC
GGGGCGAAAACTCTCAAGGATCTTACCGCTGTTGAGATCCAGTTCGATGTAACCCACTCGTGCACCCAAC
TGATCTTCAGCATCTTTTACTTTCACCAGCGTTTCTGGGTGAGCAAAAACAGGAAGGCAAAATGCCGCAA
AAAAGGGAATAAGGGCGACACGGAAATGTTGAATACTCATACTCTTCCTTTTTCAATATTATTGAAGCAT
TTATCAGGGTTATTGTCTCATGAGCGGATACATATTTGAATGTATTTAGAAAAATAAACAAATAGGGGTT
CCGCGCACATTTCCCCGAAAAGTGCCACCTGACGTCTAAGAAACCATTATTATCATGACATTAACCTATA
AAAATAGGCGTATCACGAGGCCCTTTCGTCTCGCGCGTTTCGGTGATGACGGTGAAAACCTCTGACACAT
GCAGCTCCCGGAGACGGTCACAGCTTGTCTGTAAGCGGATGCCGGGAGCAGACAAGCCCGTCAGGGCGCG
TCAGCGGGTGTTGGCGGGTGTCGGGGCTGGCTTAACTATGCGGCATCAGAGCAGATTGTACTGAGAGTGC
ACCATATGGACATATTGTCGTTAGAACGCGGCTACAATTAATACATAACCTTATGTATCATACACATACG
ATTTAGGTGACACTATA
