>Addgene plasmid #18819 | pDH3-PA-GFP | addgene partial sequence | sequence record 24709 | SP6 5'-ATTTAGGTGACACTATAG-3'
CTACTNGTNGCTGCAGGTCGACGGATCCATGGTGAGCAAGGGCGAGGAGCTGTTCACCGGGGTGGTGCCC
ATCCTGGTCGAGCTGGACGGCGACGTAAACGGCCACAAGTTCAGCGTGTCCGGCGAGGGCGAGGGCGATG
CCACCTACGGCAAGCTGACCCTGAAGTTCATCTGCACCACCGGCAAGCTGCCCGTGCCCTGGCCCACCCT
CGTGACCACCTTCAGCTACGGCGTGCAGTGCTTCAGCCGCTACCCCGACCACATGAAGCAGCACGACTTC
TTCAAGTCCGCCATGCCCGAAGGCTACGTCCAGGAGCGCACCATCTTCTTCAAGGACGACGGCAACTACA
AGACCCGCGCCGAGGTGAAGTTCGAGGGCGACACCCTGGTGAACCGCATCGAGCTGAAGGGCATCGACTT
CAAGGAGGACGGCAACATCCTGGGGCACAAGCTGGAGTACAACTACAACAGCCACAACGTCTATATCATG
GCCGACAAGCAGAAGAACGGCATCAAGGCCAACTTCAAGATCCGCCACAACATCGAGGACGGCAGCGTGC
AGCTCGCCGACCACTACCAGCAGAACACCCCCATCGGCGACGGCCCCGTGCTGCTGCCCGACAACCACTA
CCTGAGCCACCAGTCGNCCCTGAGCAAAGACCCAACGAGACGCGCGATCACATGGTCTTGCTGANTTNGT
GAACCGCCGCNGATNNTCTCTCGGCTGANGACTNTACAGTAAAATTGTTNATTTGCTCGTCCCGCGGTCA
CCGGCACGANTGAGCCAAATACCTCTNAANTNTNATGGNNCNANGGGGATGNNGNGCCCTTNTNACCTCT
CNTGNTTCTTNTCN
